>Addgene plasmid #200906 | pSL0341 (pTarget) | addgene full sequence | sequence record 394113 | Addgene NGS Result
GAACCGTCAGATCGCCTGGAGAATTCGCCACCATGGACTACAAGGATGACGACGATAAAACTTCCGGTGG
CGGACTGGGTTCCACCGCGAGCAAGGGCGAGGAGGATAACATGGCCATCATCAAGGAGTTCATGCGCTTC
AAGGTGCACATGGAGGGCTCCGTGAACGGCCACGAGTTCGAGATCGAGGGCGAGGGCGAGGGCCGCCCCT
ACGAGGGCACCCAGACCGCCAAGCTGAAGGTGACCAAGGGCGGCCCCCTGCCCTTCGCCTGGGACATCCT
GTCCCCTCAGTTCATGTACGGCTCCAAGGCCTACGTGAAGCACCCCGCCGACATCCCCGACTACTTGAAG
CTGTCCTTCCCCGAGGGCTTCAAGTGGGAGCGCGTGATGAACTTCGAGGACGGCGGCGTGGTGACCGTGA
CCCAGGACTCCTCCCTACAGGACGGCGAGTTCATCTACAAGGTGAAGCTGCGCGGCACCAACTTCCCCTC
CGACGGCCCCGTAATGCAGAAGAAGACGATGGGCTGGGAGGCCTCCTCCGAGCGGATGTACCCCGAGGAC
GGCGCCCTGAAGGGCGAGATCAAGCAGAGGCTGAAGCTGAAGGACGGCGGCCACTACGACGCCGAGGTCA
AGACCACCTACAAGGCCAAGAAGCCCGTGCAGCTGCCCGGCGCCTACAACGTCAACATCAAGTTGGACAT
CACCTCCCACAACGAGGACTACACCATCGTGGAACAGTACGAGCGCGCCGAGGGCCGCCACTCCACCGGC
GGCATGGACGAGCTGTACAAGGCCCGCGGTTAAGATGCATGCCAGTTCTAGGAATTCGAGCTCGGTACCC
GGGGATCCTCTAGTCAGCTGACGCGTGCTAGCGCGGCCGCATCGATAAGCTTGTCGACGATATCTCTAGA
GGATCATAATCAGCCATACCACATTTGTAGAGGTTTTACTTGCTTTAAAAAACCTCCCACACCTCCCCCT
GAACCTGAAACATAAAATGAATGCAATTGTTGTTGTTAACTTGTTTATTGCAGCTTATAATGGTTACAAA
TAAAGCAATAGCATCACAAATTTCACAAATAAAGCATTTTTTTCACTGCCTCGAGCTTCCTCGCTCACTG
ACTCGCTGCGCTCGGTCGTTCGGCTGCGGCGAGCGGTATCAGCTCACTCAAAGGCGGTAATAAAGGGCGA
ATTCCAGCACACTGGCGGCCGTTACTAGTGGATCCGAGCTCGGTACCAAGCTTGATGCATAGCTTGAGTA
TTCTATAGTGTCACCTAAATAGCTTGGCGTAATCATGGTCATAGCTGTTTCCTGTGTGAAATTGTTATCC
GCTCACAATTCCACACAACATACGAGCCGGAAGCATAAAGTGTAAAGCCTGGGGTGCCTAATGAGTGAGC
TAACTCACATTAATTGCGTTGCGCTCACTGCCCGCTTTCCAGTCGGGAAACCTGTCGTGCCAGCTGCATT
AATGAATCGGCCAACGCGCGGGGAGAGGCGGTTTGCGTATTGGGCGCTCTTCCGCTTCCTCGCTCACTGA
CTCGCTGCGCTCGGTCGTTCGGCTGCGGCGAGCGGTATCAGCTCACTCAAAGGCGGTAATACGGTTATCC
ACAGAATCAGGGGATAACGCAGGAAAGAACATGTGAGCAAAAGGCCAGCAAAAGGCCAGGAACCGTAAAA
AGGCCGCGTTGCTGGCGTTTTTCCATAGGCTCCGCCCCCCTGACGAGCATCACAAAAATCGACGCTCAAG
TCAGAGGTGGCGAAACCCGACAGGACTATAAAGATACCAGGCGTTTCCCCCTGGAAGCTCCCTCGTGCGC
TCTCCTGTTCCGACCCTGCCGCTTACCGGATACCTGTCCGCCTTTCTCCCTTCGGGAAGCGTGGCGCTTT
CTCATAGCTCACGCTGTAGGTATCTCAGTTCGGTGTAGGTCGTTCGCTCCAAGCTGGGCTGTGTGCACGA
ACCCCCCGTTCAGCCCGACCGCTGCGCCTTATCCGGTAACTATCGTCTTGAGTCCAACCCGGTAAGACAC
GACTTATCGCCACTGGCAGCAGCCACTGGTAACAGGATTAGCAGAGCGAGGTATGTAGGCGGTGCTACAG
AGTTCTTGAAGTGGTGGCCTAACTACGGCTACACTAGAAGAACAGTATTTGGTATCTGCGCTCTGCTGAA
GCCAGTTACCTTCGGAAAAAGAGTTGGTAGCTCTTGATCCGGCAAACAAACCACCGCTGGTAGCGGTGGT
TTTTTTGTTTGCAAGCAGCAGATTACGCGCAGAAAAAAAGGATCTCAAGAAGATCCTTTGATCTTTTCTA
CGGGGTCTGACGCTCAGTGGAACGAAAACTCACGTTAAGGGATTTTGGTCATGAGATTATCAAAAAGGAT
CTTCACCTAGATCCTTTTAAATTAAAAATGAAGTTTTAGCACGTGTCAGTCCTGCTCCTCGGCCACGAAG
TGCACGCAGTTGCCGGCCGGGTCGCGCAGGGCGAACTCCCGCCCCCACGGCTGCTCGCCGATCTCGGTCA
TGGCCGGCCCGGAGGCGTCCCGGAAGTTCGTGGACACGACCTCCGACCACTCGGCGTACAGCTCGTCCAG
GCCGCGCACCCACACCCAGGCCAGGGTGTTGTCCGGCACCACCTGGTCCTGGACCGCGCTGATGAACAGG
GTCACGTCGTCCCGGACCACACCGGCGAAGTCGTCCTCCACGAAGTCCCGGGAGAACCCGAGCCGGTCGG
TCCAGAACTCGACCGCTCCGGCGACGTCGCGCGCGGTGAGCACCGGAACGGCACTGGTCAACTTGGCCAT
GGTGGCCCTCCTCACGTGCTATTATTGAAGCATTTATCAGGGTTATTGTCTCATGAGCGGATACATATTT
GAATGTATTTAGAAAAATAAACAAATAGGGGTTCCGCGCACATTTCCCCGAAAAGTGCCACCTGATGCGG
TGTGAAATACCGCACAGATGCGTAAGGAGAAAATACCGCATCAGGAAATTGTAAGCGTTAATAATTCAGA
AGAACTCGTCAAGAAGGCGATAGAAGGCGATGCGCTGCGAATCGGGAGCGGCGATACCGTAAAGCACGAG
GAAGCGGTCAGCCCATTCGCCGCCAAGCTCTTCAGCAATATCACGGGTAGCCAACGCTATGTCCTGATAG
CGGTCCGCCACACCCAGCCGGCCACAGTCGATGAATCCAGAAAAGCGGCCATTTTCCACCATGATATTCG
GCAAGCAGGCATCGCCATGGGTCACGACGAGATCCTCGCCGTCGGGCATGCTCGCCTTGAGCCTGGCGAA
CAGTTCGGCTGGCGCGAGCCCCTGATGCTCTTCGTCCAGATCATCCTGATCGACAAGACCGGCTTCCATC
CGAGTACGTGCTCGCTCGATGCGATGTTTCGCTTGGTGGTCGAATGGGCAGGTAGCCGGATCAAGCGTAT
GCAGCCGCCGCATTGCATCAGCCATGATGGATACTTTCTCGGCAGGAGCAAGGTGAGATGACAGGAGATC
CTGCCCCGGCACTTCGCCCAATAGCAGCCAGTCCCTTCCCGCTTCAGTGACAACGTCGAGCACAGCTGCG
CAAGGAACGCCCGTCGTGGCCAGCCACGATAGCCGCGCTGCCTCGTCTTGCAGTTCATTCAGGGCACCGG
ACAGGTCGGTCTTGACAAAAAGAACCGGGCGCCCCTGCGCTGACAGCCGGAACACGGCGGCATCAGAGCA
GCCGATTGTCTGTTGTGCCCAGTCATAGCCGAATAGCCTCTCCACCCAAGCGGCCGGAGAACCTGCGTGC
AATCCATCTTGTTCAATCATGCGAAACGATCCTCATCCTGTCTCTTGATCAGAGCTTGATCCCCTGCGCC
ATCAGATCCTTGGCGGCAAGAAAGCCATCCAGTTTACTTTGCAGGGCTTCCCAACCTTACCAGAGGGCGC
CCCAGCTGGCAATTCCGGTTCGCTTGCTGTCCATAAAACCGCCCAGTCTAGCTATCGCCATGTAAGCCCA
CTGCAAGCTACCTGCTTTCTCTTTGCGCTTGCGTTTTCCCTTGTCCAGATAGCCCAGTAGCTGACATTCA
TCCGGGGTCAGCACCGTTTCTGCGGACTGGCTTTCTACGTGAAAAGGATCTAGGTGAAGATCCTTTTTGA
TAATCTCATGCCTGACATTTATATTCCCCAGAACATCAGGTTAATGGCGTTTTTGATGTCATTTTCGCGG
TGGCTGAGATCAGCCACTTCTTCCCCGATAACGGAGACCGGCACACTGGCCATATCGGTGGTCATCATGC
GCCAGCTTTCATCCCCGATATGCACCACCGGGTAAAGTTCACGGGAGACTTTATCTGACAGCAGACGTGC
ACTGGCCAGGGGGATCACCATCCGTCGCCCCGGCGTGTCAATAATATCACTCTGTACATCCACAAACAGA
CGATAACGGCTCTCTCTTTTATAGGTGTAAACCTTAAACTGCCGTACGTATAGGCTGCGCAACTGTTGGG
AAGGGCGATCGGTGCGGGCCTCTTCGCTATTACGCCAGCTGGCGAAAGGGGGATGTGCTGCAAGGCGATT
AAGTTGGGTAACGCCAGGGTTTTCCCAGTCACGACGTTGTAAAACGACGGCCAGTGAATTGTAATACGAC
TCACTATAGGGCGAATTGGGCCCTCTAGATGCATGCTCGAGCGGCCGCCAGTGTGATGGATATCTGCAGA
ATTCGCCCTTGCGACGTAGGGATAACAGGGTAATCCTCAGGAGACTGTGTAACACCAATGCAGGCAAATC
AACCTTAGTCTGAAGGCCTAGGCAAAGAAGAACACAACTTACTTCTTAAGGTCCCCTCCACCCCACAGTG
GGGCGAGGTAGGCGTGTACGGTGGGAGGCCTATATAAGCAGAGCTCGTTTAGT
Features (pLannotate 1.2.2; 21 found; start..end, strand, type, name):
      1..21      +  promoter       TRE3GV promoter (fragment): 3rd-generation Tet-responsive promoter that can be activated by binding of Tet-On® 3G, optimized for retroviral and lentiviral vectors
     39..58      +  CDS            3xFLAG (fragment): three tandem FLAG® epitope tags
     90..791     +  CDS            mCherry: mCherry is a basic (constitutively fluorescent) red fluorescent protein published in 2004, derived from Discosoma sp.. It is reported to be a very rapidly-maturing monomer with low acid sensitivity.
    822..853     +  misc_feature   MCS (fragment): pUC18/19 multiple cloning site
    912..995     +  CDS            large T antigen (fragment): large T antigen from SV40 (simian virus 40)
   1018..1099    +  polyA_signal   SV40 poly(A) signal: SV40 polyadenylation signal
   1262..1280    -  promoter       SP6 promoter: promoter for bacteriophage SP6 RNA polymerase
   1322..1338    -  protein_bind   lac operator: The lac repressor binds to the lac operator to inhibit transcription in E. coli. This inhibition can be relieved by adding lactose or isopropyl-β-D-thiogalactopyranoside (IPTG). lac repressor encoded by lacI
   1346..1376    -  promoter       lac promoter: promoter for the E. coli lac operon
   1391..1412    -  protein_bind   CAP binding site: CAP binding activates transcription in the presence of cAMP. E. coli catabolite activator protein
   1425..1517    -  CDS            lacI (fragment): lac repressor; lacI; The lac repressor binds to the lac operator to inhibit transcription in E. coli. This inhibition can be relieved by adding lactose or isopropyl-β-D-thiogalactopyranoside (IPTG).
   1700..2288    -  rep_origin     ori: high-copy-number ColE1/pMB1/pBR322/pUC origin of replication
   2426..2800    -  CDS            BleoR: antibiotic-binding protein; Sh ble from Streptoalloteichus hindustanus; confers resistance to bleomycin, phleomycin, and Zeocin™
   2820..2908    -  promoter       AmpR promoter (fragment): bla
   2935..2985    +  misc_feature   bom (fragment): basis of mobility region from pBR322
   3006..3800    -  CDS            NeoR/KanR: aminoglycoside phosphotransferase from Tn5; aph(3')-II (or nptII); confers resistance to neomycin, kanamycin, and G418 (Geneticin®)
   3832..4101    -  CDS            tnpA (fragment): TN5P_ECOLX - Also known as tnp. Experimental evidence at protein level: Swiss-Prot protein existence level 1. Mediates transposition of transposon Tn5 by a 'cut and paste' mechanism. First, the monomeric transposase binds the 19 bp inverted DNA repeats flanking the transposon. Then, dimerization of the DNA- bound transposase creates a synaptic DNA complex. After nicking of the first DNA strand, excision of the transposon proceeds through a series of intermediates. The transposase then mediates the insertion of the transposon at a new site by strand transfer. The activity of the wild- type tran
   4149..4452    -  CDS            ccdB (fragment): CcdB, a bacterial toxin that poisons DNA gyrase; ccdB; Plasmids containing the ccdB gene cannot be propagated in standard E. coli strains.
   4462..4609    -  CDS            lacZα (fragment): LacZα fragment of β-galactosidase; lacZ fragment
   4612..4630    +  promoter       T7 promoter: promoter for bacteriophage T7 RNA polymerase
   4837..4875    +  promoter       minimal CMV promoter: human cytomegalovirus (CMV) immediate early promoter
