[The description below was written by a language model from this plasmid's Addgene catalogue record and pLannotate feature annotations shown in this document.]
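Description:
pSL0341 (pTarget) is a 4,883-nt mammalian reporter and target plasmid built by Gibson assembly in the pCR-Blunt II-TOPO cloning backbone. It is propagated in E. coli from a high-copy ColE1/pUC-type origin and selected with kanamycin through the Tn5-derived NeoR/KanR gene. A BleoR (Sh ble) coding sequence is also annotated, as is typical of this backbone. Other backbone remnants appear in the feature table: the lac promoter/operator and CAP site, flanking SP6 and T7 promoters, and fragments of lacZα, ccdB, lacI and Tn5 tnpA. These are carried over from the TOPO vector and have no evident role in the construct's intended use.

The synthetic payload is an mCherry cassette driven by a minimal CMV promoter. This promoter is annotated near the end of the circular map, so it reads across the numbering origin into the mCherry coding sequence, which is followed by an SV40 polyadenylation signal. Short matches to a TRE3G-type promoter and to 3xFLAG lie between the promoter and the reporter. They are only about 20 nt each, so they may be incidental similarity to the core promoter and leader region rather than functional elements. A minimal promoter gives little expression by itself, so red fluorescence should depend on recruiting an activator upstream, which fits the stated use in plasmid-based transcriptional activation assays.

The plasmid also serves as the target DNA in plasmid-based integration assays in human cells, developed in work on CRISPR-associated transposases that insert DNA without double-strand breaks. The record does not annotate the specific guide RNA target sites.
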