Addgene plasmid #200906: pSL0341 (pTarget)
Purpose: Encodes an mCherry casette under a minimal CMV promoter. Used as the target plasmid for plasmid-based integration assays, and for plasmid-based transcriptional activation.
Depositing lab: Samuel H. Sternberg. Depositing organization: Columbia University. Publication: Targeted DNA integration in human cells without double-strand breaks using CRISPR-associated transposases. Lampe GD, King RT, Halpin-Healy TS, Klompe SE, Hogan MI, Vo PLH, Tang S, Chavez A, Sternberg SH. Nat Biotechnol. 2023 Mar 29. doi: 10.1038/s41587-023-01748-1. PubMed 36991112.
Backbone
  Vector backbone: pcrBluntII-Topo
  Vector type: Mammalian Expression
Growth in bacteria
  Bacterial resistance: Kanamycin, 50 μg/mL
  Growth temperature: 37°C
  Growth strain: DH5alpha
  Copy number: High Copy
Gene/Insert
  Gene/Insert name: pTarget
  Species: Synthetic
  Cloning method: Gibson Cloning
Terms and licenses: Academic/Nonprofit Terms; Industry Terms: Not Available to Industry
How to cite: pSL0341 (pTarget) was a gift from Samuel H. Sternberg (Addgene plasmid # 200906 ; http://n2t.net/addgene:200906 ; RRID:Addgene_200906)
